>Addgene plasmid #146255 | pAc5.1B-lambdaN-HA-DmGW182-delQ_E | depositor full sequence | sequence record 288700 | Full Sequence
CTTCAAGGAATTAATTCTATATTCTAAAAACACAAATGATACTTCTAAAAAAAATCATGAATGGCATCAA
CTCTGAATCAAATCTTTGCAGATGCACCTACTTCTCATTTCCACTGTCACATCATTTTTCCAGATCTCGC
TGCCTGTTATGTGGCCCACAAACCAAGACACGTTTTATGGCCATTAAAGCTGGCTGATCGTCGCCAAACA
CCAAATACATATCAATATGTACATTCGAGAAAGAAGCGATCAAAGAAGCGTCTTCGGGCGAGTAGGAGAA
TGCGGAGGAGAAGGAGAACGAGCTGATCTAGTATCTCTCCACAATCCAATGCCAACTGACCAACTGGCCA
TATTCGGAGCAATTTGAAGCCAATTTCCATCGCCTGGCGATCGCTCCATTCTTGGCTATATGTTTTTCAC
CGTTCCCGGGGCCATTTTCAAAGACTCGTCGGTAAGATAAGATTGTGTCACTCGCTGTCTCTCTTCATTT
GTCGAAGAATGCTGAGGAATTTCGCGATGACGTCGGCGAGTATTTTGAAGAATGAGAATAATTTGTATTT
ATACGAAAATCAGTTAGTGGAATTTTCTACAAAAACATGTTATCTATAGATAATTTTGTTGCAAAATATG
TTGACTATGACAAAGATTGTATGTATATACCTTTAATGTATTCTCATTTTCTTATGTATTTATAATGGCA
ATGATGATACTGATGATATTTTAAGATGATGCCAGACCACAGGCTGATTTCTGCGTCTTTTGCCGAACGC
AGTGCATGTGCGGTTGTTGTTTTTTGGAATAGTTTCAATTTTCGGACTGTCCGCTTTGATTTCAGTTTCT
TGGCTTATTCAAAAAGCAAAGTAAAGCCAAAAAAGCGAGATGGCAATACCAAATGCGGCAAAACGGTAGT
GGAAGGAAAGGGGTGCGGGGCAGCGGAAGGAAGGGTGGGGCGGGGCGTGGCGGGGTCTGTGGCTGGGCGC
GACGTCACCGACGTTGGAGCCACTCCTTTGACCATGTGTGCGTGTGTGTATTATTCGTGTCTCGCCACTC
GCCGGTTGTTTTTTTCTTTTTATCTCGCTCTCTCTAGCGCCATCTCGTACGCATGCTCAACGCACCGCAT
GTTGCCGTGTCCTTTATGCGTCATTTTGGCTCGAAATAGGCAATTATTTAAACAAAGATTAGTCAACGAA
AACGCTAAAATAAATAAGTCTACAATATGGTTACTTATTGCCATGTGTGTGCAGCCAACGATAGCAACAA
AAGCAACAACACAGTGGCTTTCCCTCTTTCACTTTTTGTTTGCAAGCGCGTGCGAGCAAGACGGCACGAC
CGGCAAACGCAATTACGCTGACAAAGAGCAGACGAAGTTTTGGCCGAAAAACATCAAGGCGCCTGATACG
AATGCATTTGCAATAACAATTGCGATATTTAATATTGTTTATGAAGCTGTTTGACTTCAAAACACACAAA
AAAAAAAATAAAACAAATTATTTGAAAGAGAATTAGGAATCGGACAGCTTATCGTTACGGGCTAACAGCA
CACCGAGACGAAATAGCTTACCTGACGTCACAGCCTCTGGAAGAACTGCCGCCAAGCAGAGAGAGAGAGA
AAAAGAGGGAGAGCAGCTTAGACCGCATGTGCTTGTGTGTGAGGCGTCTCTCTCTTCGTCTCCTGTTTGC
GCAAACGCATAGACTGCACTGAGAAAATCGATTACCTATTTTTTATGAATGAATATTTGCACTATTACTA
TTCAAAACTATTAAGATAGCAATCACATTCAATAGCCAAATACTATACCACCTGAGCGATGCAACGAAAT
GATCAATTTGAGCAAAAATGCTGCATATTTAGGACGGCATCATTATAGAAATGCTTCTTGCTGTGTACTT
TTCTCTCGTCTGGCAGCTGTTTCGCCGTTATTGTTAAAACCGGCTTAAGTTAGGTGTGTTTTCTACGACT
AGTGATGCCCCTACTAGAAGATGTGTGTTGCACAAATGTCCCTGAATAACCAATTTGAAGTGCAGATAGC
AGTAAACGTAAGCTAATATGAATATTATTTAACTGTAATGTTTTAATATCGCTGGACATTACTAATAAAC
CCACTATAAACACATGTACATATGTATGTTTTGGCATACAATGAGTAGTTGGGGAAAAAATGTGTAAAAG
CACCGTGACCATCACAGCATAAAGATAACCAGCTGAAGTATCGAATATGAGTAACCCCCAAATTGAATCA
CATGCCGCAACTGATAGGACCCATGGAAGTACACTCTTCATGGCGATATACAAGACACACACAAGCACGA
ACACCCAGTTGCGGAGGAAATTCTCCGTAAATGAAAACCCAATCGGCGAACAATTCATACCCATATATGG
TAAAAGTTTTGAACGCGACTTGAGAGCGGAGAGCATTGCGGCTGATAAGGTTTTAGCGCTAAGCGGGCTT
TATAAAACGGGCTGCGGGACCAGTTTTCATATCACTACCGTTTGAGTTCTTGTGCTGTGTGGATACTCCT
CCCGACACAAAGCCGCTCCATCAGCCAGCAGTCGTCTAATCCAGAGACCCCGGATCGGGGTACCCAACAT
GGACGCACAAACACGACGACGTGAGCGTCGCGCTGAGAAACAAGCTCAATGGAAAGCTGCAAACGGTGGA
TCTCCTCCAAGCTTGATGGCTTACCCATACGATGTTCCAGATTACGCTATGCGTGAAGCCCTTTTTTCCC
AAGATGGCTGGGGCTGTCAGCATGTTAACCAGGATACTAATTGGGAAGTTCCCAGTTCGCCAGAACCAGC
CAATAAGGATGCACCCGGTCCACCAATGTGGAAGCCAAGCATTAACAATGGTACTGATCTTTGGGAGTCC
AATTTGAGAAACGGAGGTCAGCCGGCCGCACAGCAAGTTCCAAAGCCGTCGTGGGGTCATACACCATCCT
CTAACTTAGGTGGAACATGGGGTGAGGACGACGATGGCGCCGATAGTAGTAGTGTGTGGACTGGAGGAGC
TGTTAGCAACGCGGGATCCGGAGCTGCAGTGGGAGTAAACCAAGCCGGAGTTAATGTCGGTCCAGGCGGT
GTTGTTTCGTCTGGCGGACCTCAGTGGGGACAAGGTGTCGTTGGCGTCGGACTTGGATCAACTGGAGGTA
ACGGGTCAAGCAATATAACTGGATCGTCTGGAGTCGCAACAGGTAGTAGCGGAAACTCCAGCAACGCTGG
TAACGGTTGGGGAGACCCTCGTGAAATACGCCCTTTGGGAGTTGGTGGCTCCATGGATATTCGAAATGTT
GAACATCGCGGCGGTAACGGTTCTGGAGCAACTTCGAGCGATCCACGAGACATTCGCATGATCGATCCGC
GTGACCCTATTCGAGGAGATCCCCGTGGAATATCTGGTCGTCTTAATGGGACCTCTGAAATGTGGGGTCA
TCATCCACAAATGTCCCATAACCAGTTGCAAGGTATCAACAAAATGGTTGGTCAAAGTGTAGCAACTGCC
AGCACCAGTGTCGGAACATCTGGCTCGGGCATCGGTCCTGGAGGTCCCGGTCCTAGTACAGTATCAGGCA
ATATCCCAACACAGTGGGGGCCTGCTCAACCGGTAAGCGTTGGTGTAAGTGGTCCCAAAGACATGTCAAA
ACAGATAAGTGGATGGGAGGAACCATCACCACCGCCTCAGCGTCGCAGTATTCCTAACTACGATGATGGT
ACATCGTTGTGGGGTCAGCAAACTCGTGTTCCCGCTGCAAGCGGTCACTGGAAAGACATGACTGATTCGA
TAGGTCGTAGTAGTCATCTCATGCGTGGCCAAAGCCAAACGGGAGGTATAGGAATAGCCGGCGTTGGAAA
TAGCAATGTTCCAGTGGGAGCCAATCCAAGTAATCCTATAAGCAGTGTAGTTGGACCTCAAGCCCGGATT
CCATCTGTGGGCGGCGTACAACACAAACCAGACGGCGGCGCTATGTGGGTGCATTCCGGCAATGTAGGTG
GCAGAAATAATGTTGCTGCTGTTACTACTTGGGGAGATGACACTCATAGCGTTAATGTCGGCGCTCCCAG
CAGTGGCAGTGTATCCAGCAACAATTGGGTTGATGACAAGTCCAACTCAACCTTGGCACAAAACTCTTGG
AGCGACCCGGCCCCTGTTGGAGTTAGTTGGGGCAATAAGCAAAGCAAACCGCCAAGCAATAGTGCTTCAT
CAGGTTGGAGCACTGCTGCGGGCGTGGTGGATGGGGTTGATCTAGGATCTGAGTGGAACACGCACGGGGG
GATTATTGGAAAATCTCAGCAACAACAAAAACTAGCGGGACTTAACGTGGGAATGGTGAACGTAATTAAC
GCGGAGATCATTAAGCAAAGCAAGCAATACAGGATCCTTGTCGAGAACGGCTTTAAAAAGGAAGATGTAG
AGCGGGCATTAGTGATTGCTAATATGAACATCGAAGAGGCAGCCGATATGCTCCGTGCCAACTCATCCCT
ATCAATGGATGGTTGGCGTCGACATGATGAGTCCCTTGGATCTTATGCCGACCACAATAGTTCAACAAGC
AGCGGTGGATTTGCTGGTCGTTACCCGGTCAACAGTGGACAACCTTCAATGTCCTTTCCTTATCAAGGAG
CGTCCAATCAACAATCCCGATTAAATCAGTGGAAGCTTCCAGTATTAGATAAGGAGATCAACTCTGACAG
TACGGAATTTTCTCGTGCCCCAGGTGCAACGAAACAAAATTTGACGGCCAACACAAGCAACATAAACTCT
TTGGGTCTTCAAAACGATAGTACATGGTCAACTGGACGCAGTATTGGTGACGGTTGGCCTGATCCCTCAT
CTGATAACGAGAATAAAGACTGGTCTGTTGCTCAGCCAACTTCAGCAGCAACTGCTTACACTGATCTGGT
CCAAGAGTTTGAGCCAGGCAAGCCATGGAAGGGTTCACAGATCAAAAGCATAGAAGATGATCCCAGCATT
ACACCAGGAAGCGTTGCTAGATCTCCATTGTCTATTAATTCGACGCCAAAAGATGCTGACATATTTGCCA
ATACCGGTAAAAATTCACCGACTGATTTACCGCCACTAAGTTTATCGTCGTCTACATGGAGTTTTAATCC
AAACCAAAATTATCCGAGTCACAGTTGGTCTGACAATAGTCAACAATGTACCGCCACTTCGGAGCTTTGG
ACAAGCCCGCTAAATAAATCATCGTCTCGAGGTCCCCCGCCAGGATTGACTGCCAATTCAAATAAATCTG
CAAATAGTAATGCGTCAACGCCAACAACTATTACCGGAGGTGCGAATGGATGGTTACAGCCTCGAAGTGG
CGGTGTTCAAACCACAAACACTAATTGGACAGGTGGTAACACCACTTGGGGCTCCAGTTGGTTGCTTTTG
AAAAATCTAACAGCACAGATTGATGGTCCTACTTTGCGTACACTGTGTATGCAGCATGGGCCCCTTGTCA
GCTTTCACCCGTATTTGAACCAAGGAATTGCCTTATGTAAATATACTACTCGTGAGGAGGCGAACAAGGC
GCAAATGGCGTTAAACAACTGTGTCCTCGCCAACACCACAATATTTGCTGAATCTCCCAGCGAGAACGAG
GTGCAAAGCATTATGCAGCACTTACCACAAACTCCTTCCTCTACAAGCTCTAGTGGAACTAGTGGTGGCA
ACGTCGGAGGCGTCGGCACTTCAGCCAATAATGCAAACAGTGGTTCTGCAGCTTGTCTGTCCGGAAACAA
TAGCGGCAACGGAAACGGCAGCGCGAGCGGCGCCGGCAGCGGCAACAATGGCAACAGTAGCTGCAACAAC
AGTGCCGCCGGGGGGGGCAGCAGCAGCAACAACACGATTACCACTGTAGCAAATTCGAATCTTGTTGGTT
CTAGTGGCTCTGTCTCAAATTCCTCTGGCGTTACTGCTAACTCTAGTACTGTTTCTGTAGTTAGTTGTAC
AGCGAGTGGGAATTCCATAAATGGGGCAGGTACTGCAAACAGTTCTGGTTCAAAGAGTAGTGCAAACAAT
TTAGCTAGCGGCCAGTCTAGCGCTTCTAACTTAACTAATAGCACCAATTCAACATGGCGACAAACTAGCC
AAAACCAAGCTCTTCAAAGTCAAAGCAGGCCATCAGGCAGAGAAGCTGACTTTGATTATATATCTCTCGT
TTATTCCATTGTTGATGATTAAGCGGCCGCTCGAGTCTAGAGGGCCCGCGGTTCGAAGGTAAGCCTATCC
CTAACCCTCTCCTCGGTCTCGATTCTACGCGTACCGGTCATCATCACCATCACCATTGAGTTTAAACCCG
CTGATCAGCCTCGACTGTGCCTTCTAAGGCCTGAGCTCGCTGATCAGCCTCGATCGAGGATCCAGACATG
ATAAGATACATTGATGAGTTTGGACAAACCACAACTAGAATGCAGTGAAAAAAATGCTTTATTTGTGAAA
TTTGTGATGCTATTGCTTTATTTGTAACCATTATAAGCTGCAATAAACAAGTTAACAACAACAATTGCAT
TCATTTTATGTTTCAGGTTCAGGGGGAGGTGTGGGAGGTTTTTTAAAGCAAGTAAAACCTCTACAAATGT
GGTATGGCTGATTATGATCAGTCGACCGATGCCCTTGAGAGCCTTCAACCCAGTCAGCTCCTTCCGGTGG
GCGCGGGGCATGACTATCGTCGCCGCACTTATGACTGTCTTCTTTATCATGCAACTCGTAGGACAGGTGC
CGGCAGCGCTCTGGGTCATTTTCGGCGAGGACCGCTTTCGCTGGAGCGCGACGATGATCGGCCTGTCGCT
TGCGGTATTCGGAATCTTGCACGCCCTCGCTCAAGCCTTCGTCACTGGTCCCGCCACCAAACGTTTCGGC
GAGAAGCAGGCCATTATCGCCGGCATGGCGGCCGACGCGCTGGGCTACGTCTTGCTGGCGTTCGCGACGC
GAGGCTGGATGGCCTTCCCCATTATGATTCTTCTCGCTTCCGGCGGCATCGGGATGCCCGCGTTGCAGGC
CATGCTGTCCAGGCAGGTAGATGACGACCATCAGGGACAGCTTCAAGGATCGCTCGCGGCTCTTACCAGC
CAGCAAAAGGCCAGGAACCGTAAAAAGGCCGCGTTGCTGGCGTTTTTCCATAGGCTCCGCCCCCCTGACG
AGCATCACAAAAATCGACGCTCAAGTCAGAGGTGGCGAAACCCGACAGGACTATAAAGATACCAGGCGTT
TCCCCCTGGAAGCTCCCTCGTGCGCTCTCCTGTTCCGACCCTGCCGCTTACCGGATACCTGTCCGCCTTT
CTCCCTTCGGGAAGCGTGGCGCTTTCTCAATGCTCACGCTGTAGGTATCTCAGTTCGGTGTAGGTCGTTC
GCTCCAAGCTGGGCTGTGTGCACGAACCCCCCGTTCAGCCCGACCGCTGCGCCTTATCCGGTAACTATCG
TCTTGAGTCCAACCCGGTAAGACACGACTTATCGCCACTGGCAGCAGCCACTGGTAACAGGATTAGCAGA
GCGAGGTATGTAGGCGGTGCTACAGAGTTCTTGAAGTGGTGGCCTAACTACGGCTACACTAGAAGGACAG
TATTTGGTATCTGCGCTCTGCTGAAGCCAGTTACCTTCGGAAAAAGAGTTGGTAGCTCTTGATCCGGCAA
ACAAACCACCGCTGGTAGCGGTGGTTTTTTTGTTTGCAAGCAGCAGATTACGCGCAGAAAAAAAGGATCT
CAAGAAGATCCTTTGATCTTTTCTACGGGGTCTGACGCTCAGTGGAACGAAAACTCACGTTAAGGGATTT
TGGTCATGAGATTATCAAAAAGGATCTTCACCTAGATCCTTTTAAATTAAAAATGAAGTTTTAAATCAAT
CTAAAGTATATATGAGTAAACTTGGTCTGACAGTTACCAATGCTTAATCAGTGAGGCACCTATCTCAGCG
ATCTGTCTATTTCGTTCATCCATAGTTGCCTGACTCCCCGTCGTGTAGATAACTACGATACGGGAGGGCT
TACCATCTGGCCCCAGTGCTGCAATGATACCGCGAGACCCACGCTCACCGGCTCCAGATTTATCAGCAAT
AAACCAGCCAGCCGGAAGGGCCGAGCGCAGAAGTGGTCCTGCAACTTTATCCGCCTCCATCCAGTCTATT
AATTGTTGCCGGGAAGCTAGAGTAAGTAGTTCGCCAGTTAATAGTTTGCGCAACGTTGTTGCCATTGCTG
CAGGCATCGTGGTGTCACGCTCGTCGTTTGGTATGGCTTCATTCAGCTCCGGTTCCCAACGATCAAGGCG
AGTTACATGATCCCCCATGTTGTGCAAAAAAGCGGTTAGCTCCTTCGGTCCTCCGATCGTTGTCAGAAGT
AAGTTGGCCGCAGTGTTATCACTCATGGTTATGGCAGCACTGCATAATTCTCTTACTGTCATGCCATCCG
TAAGATGCTTTTCTGTGACTGGTGAGTACTCAACCAAGTCATTCTGAGAATAGTGTATGCGGCGACCGAG
TTGCTCTTGCCCGGCGTCAACACGGGATAATACCGCGCCACATAGCAGAACTTTAAAAGTGCTCATCATT
GGAAAACGTTCTTCGGGGCGAAAACTCTCAAGGATCTTACCGCTGTTGAGATCCAGTTCGATGTAACCCA
CTCGTGCACCCAACTGATCTTCAGCATCTTTTACTTTCACCAGCGTTTCTGGGTGAGCAAAAACAGGAAG
GCAAAATGCCGCAAAAAAGGGAATAAGGGCGACACGGAAATGTTGAATACTCATACTCTTCCTTTTTCAA
TATTATTGAAGCATTTATCAGGGTTATTGTCTCATGAGCGGATACATATTTGAATGTATTTAGAAAAATA
AACAAATAGGGGTTCCGCGCACATTTCCCCGAAAAGTGCCACCTGACGTCTAAGAAACCATTATTATCAT
GACATTAACCTATAAAAATAGGCGTATCACGAGGCCCTTTCGT
Features (pLannotate 1.2.2; 11 found; start..end, strand, type, name):
     56..2568    +  promoter       Ac5 promoter: Drosophila melanogaster actin 5C promoter
   2589..2654    +  CDS            N (fragment): REGN_LAMBD - Experimental evidence at protein level: Swiss-Prot protein existence level 1. Plays a role as a transcriptional antitermination factor that allows the virus to initiate its lytic phase. Activates expression of the delayed viral early genes by modifying host RNA polymerase (RNAP) into a form that is resistant to termination signals. This antitermination function requires the host NusA protein which serves to stabilize the interaction between antitermination protein N and host RNA polymerase. From Escherichia phage lambda (Bacteriophage lambda).
   2682..2708    +  CDS            3xHA (fragment): three tandem HA epitope tags
   2709..6179    +  CDS            gw (fragment): GAWKY_DROME - Also known as GW182 From Drosophila melanogaster (Fruit fly).
   6218..6259    +  CDS            V5 tag: epitope tag from simian virus 5
   6359..6493    -  polyA_signal   SV40 poly(A) signal: SV40 polyadenylation signal
   6516..6600    -  CDS            large T antigen (fragment): large T antigen from SV40 (simian virus 40)
   6601..7071    +  CDS            TcR (fragment): tetracycline efflux protein; tet; confers resistance to tetracycline
   7115..7703    -  rep_origin     ori: high-copy-number ColE1/pMB1/pBR322/pUC origin of replication
   7874..8734    -  CDS            AmpR: β-lactamase; bla; confers resistance to ampicillin, carbenicillin, and related antibiotics
   8735..8839    -  promoter       AmpR promoter: bla
