[The description below was written by a language model from this plasmid's Addgene catalogue record and pLannotate feature annotations shown in this document.]
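Description:
pAc5.1B-lambdaN-HA-DmGW182-delQ_E is an 8.9 kb insect expression plasmid. The catalogue lists the backbone as unknown, but the name and features point to a pAc5.1-type vector intended for Drosophila cell culture. It is maintained in E. coli through a ColE1/pUC-family origin of replication and selected with ampicillin via a β-lactamase gene under its own bla promoter. The feature annotation describes the origin as high-copy, whereas the catalogue entry records the plasmid as low copy. A truncated tetracycline-resistance fragment and a short SV40 large T antigen fragment are also detected; these appear to be non-functional backbone remnants.

The expression cassette is driven by the strong, constitutive Drosophila actin 5C (Ac5) promoter and ends in an SV40 polyadenylation signal. The open reading frame starts with a short fragment of the bacteriophage lambda N protein, the peptide that binds BoxB RNA hairpins. This is followed by an HA epitope (annotated as a fragment of 3xHA, consistent in length with a single copy) and then the coding sequence of D. melanogaster GW182 (gawky, gw). The "delQ" in the name indicates a deletion variant, presumably lacking a Q-rich region, although the record does not define the deletion boundaries. A vector-derived V5 tag lies downstream of the insert; whether it is in frame and translated is not stated.

The lambdaN fusion allows the GW182 variant to be tethered artificially to a reporter mRNA carrying BoxB elements. Its silencing activity can then be measured independently of miRNA and Argonaute recruitment, while the HA tag permits detection or immunoprecipitation. This fits the associated work mapping the GW182 domains required for miRNA-mediated silencing.
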