Addgene plasmid #146255: pAc5.1B-lambdaN-HA-DmGW182-delQ_E
Purpose: Insect Expression of DmGW182-delQ
Depositing lab: Elisa Izaurralde. Depositing organization: Max Planck Institute for Developmental Biology. Publication: A C-terminal silencing domain in GW182 is essential for miRNA function. Eulalio A, Helms S, Fritzsch C, Fauser M, Izaurralde E. RNA. 2009 Jun;15(6):1067-77. doi: 10.1261/rna.1605509. Epub 2009 Apr 21. PubMed 19383769.
Backbone
  Vector backbone: Unknown
  Vector type: Insect Expression
Growth in bacteria
  Bacterial resistance: Ampicillin, 100 μg/mL
  Growth temperature: 37°C
  Growth strain: DH5alpha
  Copy number: Low Copy
Gene/Insert
  Gene/Insert name: DmGW182-delQ
  Species: D. melanogaster (fly)
  Entrez Gene: gw (a.k.a. Dmel_CG31992, CG11484, CG31992, CG9905, Dmel\CG31992, GQ182, GW, GW182, Gw, Gw182, anon-EST:Posey205, dGW182, gw182)
  Cloning method: Unknown
Terms and licenses: Academic/Nonprofit Terms; Industry Terms: Not Available to Industry
Depositor comments: Plasmids from this collection were made available to the research community and donated after the lab closed. Please note that the sequence provided by the depositing laboratory may be theoretical/predicted or based on Sanger sequencing results. There may be discrepancies between sequencing results obtained by Addgene and the depositor sequence. If an Addgene verified sequence is not available, please contact before placing your order to request that our lab fully sequence the plasmid.
How to cite: pAc5.1B-lambdaN-HA-DmGW182-delQ_E was a gift from Elisa Izaurralde (Addgene plasmid # 146255 ; http://n2t.net/addgene:146255 ; RRID:Addgene_146255)
